>Addgene plasmid #80259 | non-targeting control gRNA (BRDN0001149447) | depositor full sequence | sequence record 150996 | Full Sequence
CCCGGGTGCAAAGATGGATAAAGTTTTAAACAGAGAGGAATCTTTGCAGCTAATGGACCTTCTAGGTCTT
GAAAGGAGTGGGAATTGGCTCCGGTGCCCGTCAGTGGGCAGAGCGCACATCGCCCACAGTCCCCGAGAAG
TTGGGGGGAGGGGTCGGCAATTGATCCGGTGCCTAGAGAAGGTGGCGCGGGGTAAACTGGGAAAGTGATG
TCGTGTACTGGCTCCGCCTTTTTCCCGAGGGTGGGGGAGAACCGTATATAAGTGCAGTAGTCGCCGTGAA
CGTTCTTTTTCGCAACGGGTTTGCCGCCAGAACACAGGTAAGTGCCGTGTGTGGTTCCCGCGGGCCTGGC
CTCTTTACGGGTTATGGCCCTTGCGTGCCTTGAATTACTTCCACCTGGCTGCAGTACGTGATTCTTGATC
CCGAGCTTCGGGTTGGAAGTGGGTGGGAGAGTTCGAGGCCTTGCGCTTAAGGAGCCCCTTCGCCTCGTGC
TTGAGTTGAGGCCTGGCCTGGGCGCTGGGGCCGCCGCGTGCGAATCTGGTGGCACCTTCGCGCCTGTCTC
GCTGCTTTCGATAAGTCTCTAGCCATTTAAAATTTTTGATGACCTGCTGCGACGCTTTTTTTCTGGCAAG
ATAGTCTTGTAAATGCGGGCCAAGATCTGCACACTGGTATTTCGGTTTTTGGGGCCGCGGGCGGCGACGG
GGCCCGTGCGTCCCAGCGCACATGTTCGGCGAGGCGGGGCCTGCGAGCGCGGCCACCGAGAATCGGACGG
GGGTAGTCTCAAGCTGGCCGGCCTGCTCTGGTGCCTGGCCTCGCGCCGCCGTGTATCGCCCCGCCCTGGG
CGGCAAGGCTGGCCCGGTCGGCACCAGTTGCGTGAGCGGAAAGATGGCCGCTTCCCGGCCCTGCTGCAGG
GAGCTCAAAATGGAGGACGCGGCGCTCGGGAGAGCGGGCGGGTGAGTCACCCACACAAAGGAAAAGGGCC
TTTCCGTCCTCAGCCGTCGCTTCATGTGACTCCACGGAGTACCGGGCGCCGTCCAGGCACCTCGATTAGT
TCTCGAGCTTTTGGAGTACGTCGTCTTTAGGTTGGGGGGAGGGGTTTTATGCGATGGAGTTTCCCCACAC
TGAGTGGGTGGAGACTGAAGTTAGGCCAGCTTGGCACTTGATGTAATTCTCCTTGGAATTTGCCCTTTTT
GAGTTTGGATCTTGGTTCATTCTCAAGCCTCAGACAGTGGTTCAAAGTTTTTTTCTTCCATTTCAGGTGT
CGTGACGTACGGCCACCATGACCGAGTACAAGCCCACGGTGCGCCTCGCCACCCGCGACGACGTCCCCAG
GGCCGTACGCACCCTCGCCGCCGCGTTCGCCGACTACCCCGCCACGCGCCACACCGTCGATCCGGACCGC
CACATCGAGCGGGTCACCGAGCTGCAAGAACTCTTCCTCACGCGCGTCGGGCTCGACATCGGCAAGGTGT
GGGTCGCGGACGACGGCGCCGCCGTGGCGGTCTGGACCACGCCGGAGAGCGTCGAAGCGGGGGCGGTGTT
CGCCGAGATCGGCCCGCGCATGGCCGAGTTGAGCGGTTCCCGGCTGGCCGCGCAGCAACAGATGGAAGGC
CTCCTGGCGCCGCACCGGCCCAAGGAGCCCGCGTGGTTCCTGGCCACCGTCGGAGTCTCGCCCGACCACC
AGGGCAAGGGTCTGGGCAGCGCCGTCGTGCTCCCCGGAGTGGAGGCGGCCGAGCGCGCCGGGGTGCCCGC
CTTCCTGGAGACCTCCGCGCCCCGCAACCTCCCCTTCTACGAGCGGCTCGGCTTCACCGTCACCGCCGAC
GTCGAGGTGCCCGAAGGACCGCGCACCTGGTGCATGACCCGCAAGCCCGGTGCCTGAACGCGTTAAGTCG
ACAATCAACCTCTGGATTACAAAATTTGTGAAAGATTGACTGGTATTCTTAACTATGTTGCTCCTTTTAC
GCTATGTGGATACGCTGCTTTAATGCCTTTGTATCATGCTATTGCTTCCCGTATGGCTTTCATTTTCTCC
TCCTTGTATAAATCCTGGTTGCTGTCTCTTTATGAGGAGTTGTGGCCCGTTGTCAGGCAACGTGGCGTGG
TGTGCACTGTGTTTGCTGACGCAACCCCCACTGGTTGGGGCATTGCCACCACCTGTCAGCTCCTTTCCGG
GACTTTCGCTTTCCCCCTCCCTATTGCCACGGCGGAACTCATCGCCGCCTGCCTTGCCCGCTGCTGGACA
GGGGCTCGGCTGTTGGGCACTGACAATTCCGTGGTGTTGTCGGGGAAATCATCGTCCTTTCCTTGGCTGC
TCGCCTGTGTTGCCACCTGGATTCTGCGCGGGACGTCCTTCTGCTACGTCCCTTCGGCCCTCAATCCAGC
GGACCTTCCTTCCCGCGGCCTGCTGCCGGCTCTGCGGCCTCTTCCGCGTCTTCGCCTTCGCCCTCAGACG
AGTCGGATCTCCCTTTGGGCCGCCTCCCCGCGTCGACTTTAAGACCAATGACTTACAAGGCAGCTGTAGA
TCTTAGCCACTTTTTAAAAGAAAAGGGGGGACTGGAAGGGCTAATTCACTCCCAACGAAGACAAGATCTG
CTTTTTGCTTGTACTGGGTCTCTCTGGTTAGACCAGATCTGAGCCTGGGAGCTCTCTGGCTAACTAGGGA
ACCCACTGCTTAAGCCTCAATAAAGCTTGCCTTGAGTGCTTCAAGTAGTGTGTGCCCGTCTGTTGTGTGA
CTCTGGTAACTAGAGATCCCTCAGACCCTTTTAGTCAGTGTGGAAAATCTCTAGCAGTACGTATAGTAGT
TCATGTCATCTTATTATTCAGTATTTATAACTTGCAAAGAAATGAATATCAGAGAGTGAGAGGAACTTGT
TTATTGCAGCTTATAATGGTTACAAATAAAGCAATAGCATCACAAATTTCACAAATAAAGCATTTTTTTC
ACTGCATTCTAGTTGTGGTTTGTCCAAACTCATCAATGTATCTTATCATGTCTGGCTCTAGCTATCCCGC
CCCTAACTCCGCCCATCCCGCCCCTAACTCCGCCCAGTTCCGCCCATTCTCCGCCCCATGGCTGACTAAT
TTTTTTTATTTATGCAGAGGCCGAGGCCGCCTCGGCCTCTGAGCTATTCCAGAAGTAGTGAGGAGGCTTT
TTTGGAGGCCTAGGGACGTACCCAATTCGCCCTATAGTGAGTCGTATTACGCGCGCTCACTGGCCGTCGT
TTTACAACGTCGTGACTGGGAAAACCCTGGCGTTACCCAACTTAATCGCCTTGCAGCACATCCCCCTTTC
GCCAGCTGGCGTAATAGCGAAGAGGCCCGCACCGATCGCCCTTCCCAACAGTTGCGCAGCCTGAATGGCG
AATGGG
[124 nt withheld, positions 3367-3490]
C
[91 nt withheld, positions 3492-3582]
A
[49 nt withheld, positions 3584-3632]
CCTTTGACGTTGGAGTCCACGTTCTTT
[37 nt withheld, positions 3660-3696]
ACCCTATCTCGGTCTATTCTTTTGATTTATAAGGGATTTTGCCGATTTCGGCCTATTGGTTAAAAAATGA
GCTGATTTAACAAAAATTTAACGCGAATTTTAACAAAATATTAACGCTTACAATTTAGGTGGCACTTTTC
GGGGAAATGTGCGCGGAACCCCTATTTGTTTATTTTTCTAAATACATTCAAATATGTATCCGCTCATGAG
ACAATAACCCTGATAAATGCTTCAATAATATTGAAAAAGGAAGAGTATGAGTATTCAACATTTCCGTGTC
GCCCTTATTCCCTTTTTTGCGGCATTTTGCCTTCCTGTTTTTGCTCACCCAGAAACGCTGGTGAAAGTAA
AAGATGCTGAAGATCAGTTGGGTGCACGAGTGGGTTACATCGAACTGGATCTCAACAGCGGTAAGATCCT
TGAGAGTTTTCGCCCCGAAGAACGTTTTCCAATGATGAGCACTTTTAAAGTTCTGCTATGTGGCGCGGTA
TTATCCCGTATTGACGCCGGGCAAGAGCAACTCGGTCGCCGCATACACTATTCTCAGAATGACTTGGTTG
AGTACTCACCAGTCACAGAAAAGCATCTTACGGATGGCATGACAGTAAGAGAATTATGCAGTGCTGCCAT
AACCATGAGTGATAACACTGCGGCCAACTTACTTCTGACAACGATCGGAGGACCGAAGGAGCTAACCGCT
TTTTTGCACAACATGGGGGATCATGTAACTCGCCTTGATCGTTGGGAACCGGAGCTGAATGAAGCCATAC
CAAACGACGAGCGTGACACCACGATGCCTGTAGCAATGGCAACAACGTTGCGCAAACTATTAACTGGCGA
ACTACTTACTCTAGCTTCCCGGCAACAATTAATAGACTGGATGGAGGCGGATAAAGTTGCAGGACCACTT
CTGCGCTCGGCCCTTCCGGCTGGCTGGTTTATTGCTGATAAATCTGGAGCCGGTGAGCGTGGGTCTCGCG
GTATCATTGCAGCACTGGGGCCAGATGGTAAGCCCTCCCGTATCGTAGTTATCTACACGACGGGGAGTCA
GGCAACTATGGATGAACGAAATAGACAGATCGCTGAGATAGGTGCCTCACTGATTAAGCATTGGTAACTG
TCAGACCAAGTTTACTCATATATACTTTAGATTGATTTAAAACTTCATTTTTAATTTAAAAGGATCTAGG
TGAAGATCCTTTTTGATAATCTCATGACCAAAATCCCTTAACGTGAGTTTTCGTTCCACTGAGCGTCAGA
CCCCGTAGAAAAGATCAAAGGATCTTCTTGAGATCCTTTTTTTCTGCGCGTAATCTGCTGCTTGCAAACA
AAAAAACCACCGCTACCAGCGGTGGTTTGTTTGCCGGATCAAGAGCTACCAACTCTTTTTCCGAAGGTAA
CTGGCTTCAGCAGAGCGCAGATACCAAATACTGTTCTTCTAGTGTAGCCGTAGTTAGGCCACCACTTCAA
GAACTCTGTAGCACCGCCTACATACCTCGCTCTGCTAATCCTGTTACCAGTGGCTGCTGCCAGTGGCGAT
AAGTCGTGTCTTACCGGGTTGGACTCAAGACGATAGTTACCGGATAAGGCGCAGCGGTCGGGCTGAACGG
GGGGTTCGTGCACACAGCCCAGCTTGGAGCGAACGACCTACACCGAACTGAGATACCTACAGCGTGAGCT
ATGAGAAAGCGCCACGCTTCCCGAAGGGAGAAAGGCGGACAGGTATCCGGTAAGCGGCAGGGTCGGAACA
GGAGAGCGCACGAGGGAGCTTCCAGGGGGAAACGCCTGGTATCTTTATAGTCCTGTCGGGTTTCGCCACC
TCTGACTTGAGCGTCGATTTTTGTGATGCTCGTCAGGGGGGCGGAGCCTATGGAAAAACGCCAGCAACGC
GGCCTTTTTACGGTTCCTGGCCTTTTGCTGGCCTTTTGCTCACATGTTCTTTCCTGCGTTATCCCCTGAT
TCTGTGGATAACCGTATTACCGCCTTTGAGTGAGCTGATACCGCTCGCCGCAGCCGAACGACCGAGCGCA
GCGAGTCAGTGAGCGAGGAAGCGGAAGAGCGCCCAATACGCAAACCGCCTCTCCCCGCGCGTTGGCCGAT
TCATTAATGCAGCTGGCACGACAGGTTTCCCGACTGGAAAGCGGGCAGTGAGCGCAACGCAATTAATGTG
AGTTAGCTCACTCATTAGGCACCCCAGGCTTTACACTTTATGCTTCCGGCTCGTATGTTGTGTGGAATTG
TGAGCGGATAACAATTTCACACAGGAAACAGCTATGACCATGATTACGCCAAGCGCGCAATTAACCCTCA
CTAAAGGGAACAAAAGCTGGAGCTGCAAGCTTAATGTAGTCTTATGCAATACTCTTGTAGTCTTGCAACA
TGGTAACGATGAGTTAGCAACATGCCTTACAAGGAGAGAAAAAGCACCGTGCATGCCGATTGGTGGAAGT
AAGGTGGTACGATCGTGCCTTATTAGGAAGGCAACAGACGGGTCTGACATGGATTGGACGAACCACTGAA
TTGCCGCATTGCAGAGATATTGTATTTAAGTGCCTAGCTCGATACATAAACGGGTCTCTCTGGTTAGACC
AGATCTGAGCCTGGGAGCTCTCTGGCTAACTAGGGAACCCACTGCTTAAGCCTCAATAAAGCTTGCCTTG
AGTGCTTCAAGTAGTGTGTGCCCGTCTGTTGTGTGACTCTGGTAACTAGAGATCCCTCAGACCCTTTTAG
TCAGTGTGGAAAATCTCTAGCAGTGGCGCCCGAACAGGGACTTGAAAGCGAAAGGGAAACCAGAGGAGCT
CTCTCGACGCAGGACTCGGCTTGCTGAAGCGCGCACGGCAAGAGGCGAGGGGCGGCGACTGGTGAGTACG
CCAAAAATTTTGACTAGCGGAGGCTAGAAGGAGAGAGATGGGTGCGAGAGCGTCAGTATTAAGCGGGGGA
GAATTAGATCGCGATGGGAAAAAATTCGGTTAAGGCCAGGGGGAAAGAAAAAATATAAATTAAAACATAT
AGTATGGGCAAGCAGGGAGCTAGAACGATTCGCAGTTAATCCTGGCCTGTTAGAAACATCAGAAGGCTGT
AGACAAATACTGGGACAGCTACAACCATCCCTTCAGACAGGATCAGAAGAACTTAGATCATTATATAATA
CAGTAGCAACCCTCTATTGTGTGCATCAAAGGATAGAGATAAAAGACACCAAGGAAGCTTTAGACAAGAT
AGAGGAAGAGCAAAACAAAAGTAAGACCACCGCACAGCAAGCGGCCGCTGATCTTCAGACCTGGAGGAGG
AGATATGAGGGACAATTGGAGAAGTGAATTATATAAATATAAAGTAGTAAAAATTGAACCATTAGGAGTA
GCACCCACCAAGGCAAAGAGAAGAGTGGTGCAGAGAGAAAAAAGAGCAGTGGGAATAGGAGCTTTGTTCC
TTGGGTTCTTGGGAGCAGCAGGAAGCACTATGGGCGCAGCGTCAATGACGCTGACGGTACAGGCCAGACA
ATTATTGTCTGGTATAGTGCAGCAGCAGAACAATTTGCTGAGGGCTATTGAGGCGCAACAGCATCTGTTG
CAACTCACAGTCTGGGGCATCAAGCAGCTCCAGGCAAGAATCCTGGCTGTGGAAAGATACCTAAAGGATC
AACAGCTCCTGGGGATTTGGGGTTGCTCTGGAAAACTCATTTGCACCACTGCTGTGCCTTGGAATGCTAG
TTGGAGTAATAAATCTCTGGAACAGATTTGGAATCACACGACCTGGATGGAGTGGGACAGAGAAATTAAC
AATTACACAAGCTTAATACACTCCTTAATTGAAGAATCGCAAAACCAGCAAGAAAAGAATGAACAAGAAT
TATTGGAATTAGATAAATGGGCAAGTTTGTGGAATTGGTTTAACATAACAAATTGGCTGTGGTATATAAA
ATTATTCATAATGATAGTAGGAGGCTTGGTAGGTTTAAGAATAGTTTTTGCTGTACTTTCTATAGTGAAT
AGAGTTAGGCAGGGATATTCACCATTATCGTTTCAGACCCACCTCCCAACCCCGAGGGGACCCAGAGAGG
GCCTATTTCCCATGATTCCTTCATATTTGCATATACGATACAAGGCTGTTAGAGAGATAATTAGAATTAA
TTTGACTGTAAACACAAAGATATTAGTACAAAATACGTGACGTAGAAAGTAATAATTTCTTGGGTAGTTT
GCAGTTTTAAAATTATGTTTTAAAATGGACTATCATATGCTTACCGTAACTTGAAAGTATTTCGATTTCT
TGGCTTTATATATCTTGTGGAAAGGACGAAACACCGGGGCAGAAGTTGCTGTCCTGGTTTTAGAGCTAGA
AATAGCAAGTTAAAATAAGGCTAGTCCGTTATCAACTTGAAAAAGTGGCACCGAGTCGGTGCTTTTTTAA
GCTTGGCGTAACTAGATCTTGAGACAAATGGCAGTATTCATCCACAATTTTAAAAGAAAAGGGGGGATTG
GGGGGTACAGTGCAGGGGAAAGAATAGTAGACATAATAGCAACAGACATACAAACTAAAGAATTACAAAA
ACAAATTACAAAAATTCAAAATTTTCGGGTTTATTACAGGGACAGCAGAGATCCACTTTGGCGCCGGCTC
GAGGGGG
Features (pLannotate 1.2.2; 29 found; start..end, strand, type, name):
     14..80      +  CDS            small t antigen (fragment): SV40 (simian virus 40) small t antigen
    106..317     +  promoter       EF-1α core promoter: core promoter for human elongation factor EF-1α
    318..1256    +  intron         EF-1α intron A: intron upstream of the start codon of human EF-1α
   1278..1877    +  CDS            PuroR (fragment): puromycin N-acetyltransferase; pac from Streptomyces; confers resistance to puromycin
   1893..2481    +  misc_feature   WPRE: woodchuck hepatitis virus posttranscriptional regulatory element
   2532..2551    +  misc_feature   cPPT/CTS (fragment): central polypurine tract and central termination sequence of HIV-1
   2553..2786    +  LTR            3' LTR (ΔU3): self-inactivating 3' long terminal repeat (LTR) from HIV-1
   2864..2985    +  polyA_signal   SV40 poly(A) signal: SV40 polyadenylation signal
   3025..3160    +  rep_origin     SV40 ori: SV40 origin of replication
   3181..3199    -  promoter       T7 promoter: promoter for bacteriophage T7 RNA polymerase
   3207..3362    +  CDS            lacZα (fragment): LacZα fragment of β-galactosidase; lacZ fragment
   3367..3795    +  rep_origin     f1 ori (sequence partly withheld): f1 bacteriophage origin of replication; arrow indicates direction of (+) strand synthesis
   3848..3952    +  promoter       AmpR promoter: bla
   3953..4813    +  CDS            AmpR: β-lactamase; bla; confers resistance to ampicillin, carbenicillin, and related antibiotics
   4984..5572    +  rep_origin     ori: high-copy-number ColE1/pMB1/pBR322/pUC origin of replication
   5755..5847    +  CDS            lacI (fragment): lac repressor; lacI; The lac repressor binds to the lac operator to inhibit transcription in E. coli. This inhibition can be relieved by adding lactose or isopropyl-β-D-thiogalactopyranoside (IPTG).
   5860..5881    +  protein_bind   CAP binding site: CAP binding activates transcription in the presence of cAMP. E. coli catabolite activator protein
   5896..5926    +  promoter       lac promoter: promoter for the E. coli lac operon
   5934..5950    +  protein_bind   lac operator: The lac repressor binds to the lac operator to inhibit transcription in E. coli. This inhibition can be relieved by adding lactose or isopropyl-β-D-thiogalactopyranoside (IPTG). lac repressor encoded by lacI
   5995..6013    +  promoter       T3 promoter: promoter for bacteriophage T3 RNA polymerase
   6041..6267    +  promoter       RSV promoter: Rous sarcoma virus enhancer/promoter
   6268..6448    +  LTR            5' LTR (truncated): truncated 5' long terminal repeat (LTR) from HIV-1
   6495..6620    +  misc_feature   HIV-1 Ψ: packaging signal of human immunodeficiency virus type 1
   6604..6967    +  CDS            HIV-1 gag (fragment): gag protein from human immunodeficiency virus 1; gag
   7113..7346    +  misc_feature   RRE: The Rev response element (RRE) of HIV-1 allows for Rev-dependent mRNA export from the nucleus to the cytoplasm.
   7723..7749    +  CDS            Rev (fragment): human immunodeficiency virus 1 (HIV-1) Rev protein; rev; enhances nuclear export of unspliced and incompletely spliced viral mRNAs
   7753..7993    +  promoter       U6 promoter: RNA polymerase III promoter for human U6 snRNA
   8023..8098    +  misc_RNA       gRNA scaffold: guide RNA scaffold for the Streptococcus pyogenes CRISPR/Cas9 system
   8154..8271    +  misc_feature   cPPT/CTS: central polypurine tract and central termination sequence of HIV-1
