[The description below was written by a language model from this plasmid's Addgene catalogue record and pLannotate feature annotations shown in this document.]
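Description:
Non-targeting control gRNA (BRDN0001149447) is a third-generation lentiviral guide RNA plasmid built on the lentiGuide-Puro backbone, intended for mammalian CRISPR experiments. It is propagated in E. coli as a high-copy plasmid through a ColE1/pUC-type origin with ampicillin selection (AmpR under its own bla promoter). The bacterial portion also carries an f1 origin and remnants of a lac promoter/operator region with flanking T3 and T7 promoters.

The lentiviral cassette begins with an RSV promoter fused to a truncated HIV-1 5' LTR, which makes genomic RNA production in packaging cells Tat-independent. This is followed by the Ψ packaging signal with a partial gag sequence and the Rev response element for Rev-dependent nuclear export. Downstream, a human U6 RNA polymerase III promoter drives a guide sequence joined to the Streptococcus pyogenes Cas9 gRNA scaffold. According to the record, this guide is a non-targeting control designed for use in human cells. A cPPT/CTS element, which aids nuclear import of the viral genome, sits after the guide cassette. The EF-1α core promoter with its intron A then expresses puromycin N-acetyltransferase for selecting transduced cells. A WPRE enhances transcript expression, and the self-inactivating ΔU3 3' LTR closes the provirus, with an SV40 poly(A) signal and SV40 origin beyond it.

The plasmid encodes no Cas9, so the nuclease must be supplied separately, for example from a Cas9-expressing cell line. It serves as a negative control alongside gene-targeting guides in the same backbone, giving a baseline for effects of transduction, selection and Cas9 activity that do not depend on cutting a specific target.
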