Addgene plasmid #80259: non-targeting control gRNA (BRDN0001149447)
Purpose: 3rd generation lentiviral gRNA plasmid, non-targeting control gRNA
Depositing lab: John Doench & David Root. Depositing organization: Broad Institute. Publication: Optimized sgRNA design to maximize activity and minimize off-target effects of CRISPR-Cas9. Doench JG, Fusi N, Sullender M, Hegde M, Vaimberg EW, Donovan KF, Smith I, Tothova Z, Wilen C, Orchard R, Virgin HW, Listgarten J, Root DE. Nat Biotechnol. 2016 Jan 18. doi: 10.1038/nbt.3437. PubMed 26780180.
Backbone
  Vector backbone: lentiGuide-Puro
  Backbone manufacturer: Zhang Lab (Addgene plasmid # 52963)
  Vector type: Mammalian Expression, Lentiviral, CRISPR
  Selectable markers: Puromycin
Growth in bacteria
  Bacterial resistance: Ampicillin, 100 μg/mL
  Growth temperature: 37°C
  Growth strain: DH5alpha
  Copy number: High Copy
Gene/Insert
  Gene/Insert name: Non-targeting control gRNA
  gRNA/shRNA sequence: GGGCAGAAGTTGCTGTCCTG
  Species: H. sapiens (human)
  Promoter: hU6
  Cloning method: Unknown
  Sequencing primers: 5′ U6-F; 3′ pS2-R
Terms and licenses: Academic/Nonprofit Terms; Industry Terms: Not Available to Industry
How to cite: non-targeting control gRNA (BRDN0001149447) was a gift from John Doench & David Root (Addgene plasmid # 80259 ; http://n2t.net/addgene:80259 ; RRID:Addgene_80259)
