>Addgene plasmid #80259 | non-targeting control gRNA (BRDN0001149447) | depositor partial sequence | sequence record 150997 | Target Sequence
GGGCAGAAGTTGCTGTCCTG
