>Addgene plasmid #80259 | non-targeting control gRNA (BRDN0001149447) | addgene partial sequence | sequence record 189163 | hU6-F
AGAAAGTAATAATTTCTTGGGTAGTTTGCAGTTTTAAAATTATGTTTTAAAATGGACTATCATATGCTTA
CCGTAACTTGAAAGTATTTCGATTTCTTGGCTTTATATATCTTGTGGAAAGGACGAAACACCGGGGCAGA
AGTTGCTGTCCTGGTTTTAGAGCTAGAAATAGCAAGTTAAAATAAGGCTAGTCCGTTATCAACTTGAAAA
AGTGGCACCGAGTCGGTGCTTTTTTAAGCTTGGCGTAACTAGATCTTGAGACAAATGGCAGTATTCATCC
ACAATTTTAAAAGAAAAGGGGGGATTGGGGGGTACAGTGCAGGGGAAAGAATAGTAGACATAATAGCAAC
AGACATACAAACTAAAGAATTACAAAAACAAATTACAAAAATTCAAAATTTTCGGGTTTATTACAGGGAC
AGCAGAGATCCACTTTGGCGCCGGCTCGAGGGGGCCCGGGTGCAAAGATGGATAAAGTTTTAAACAGAGA
GGAATCTTTGCAGCTAATGGACCTTCTAGGTCTTGAAAGGAGTGGGAATTGGCTCCGGTGCCCGTCAGTG
GGCAGAGCGC
